>Addgene plasmid #1421 | pFLAG-GATA2-D377-415 | addgene partial sequence | sequence record 16539 | 1421 with CMV-F
GCAACTGTTAGTGACCGTCAGAATTGATCTACCATGGACTACAAAGACGATGACGACAAGCTTGCGGCCG
CGAATTCATCGATAGATCTGATCGAGGTGGCGCCCGAGCAGCCGCGCTGGATGGCGCACCCGGCCGTGCT
GAATGCGCAGCACCCCGACTCACACCACCCGGGCCTGGCGCACAACTACATGGAACCCGCGCAGCTGCTG
CCTCCAGACGAGGTGGACGTCTTCTTCAATCACCTCGACTCGCAGGGCAACCCCTACTATGCCAACCCCG
CTCACGCGCGGGCGCGCGTCTCCTACAGCCCCGCGCACGCCCGCCTGACCGGAGGCCAGATGTGCCGCCC
ACACTTGTTGCACAGCCCGGGTTTGCCCTGGCTGGACGGGGGCAAAGCAGCCCTCTCTGCCGCTGCGGCC
CACCACCACAACCCCTGGACCGTGAGCCCCTTCTCCAAGACGCCACTGCACCCCTCAGCTGCTGGAGGCC
CTGGAGGCCCACTCTCTGTGTACCCAGGGGCTGGGGGTGGGAGCGGTGGAGGCAGCGGGAGCTCAGTGGC
CTCCCTCACCCCTACAGCAGCCCACTCTGGCTCCCACCTTTTCGGCTTCCCACCCACGCCACCCAAAGAA
GTGTCTCCTGACCCTAGCACCACGGGGGCTGCGTCTCCAGCCTCATCTTCCGCGGGGGGTAGTGCAGCCC
GAGGAGAGGACAAGGACGGCGTCAAGTACCAGGTGTCACTGACGGAGAGCATGAAGATGGAAAGTGGCAG
TCCCCTGCGCCCAGGCCTAGCTACTATGGGCACCCAGCCTGCTACACACCACCCCATCCCCACCTAC
