>Addgene plasmid #1421 | pFLAG-GATA2-D377-415 | addgene partial sequence | sequence record 16540 | 1421 with hGH-pA-R
TGCCCCTTGCTCCATACCACCCCCCTCCACCCCATAATATTATAGAAGGACACCTAGTCAGACAAAATGA
TGCAACTTAATTTTATTAGGACAAGGCTGGTGGGCACTGGAGTGGCAACTTCCAGGGCCAGGAGAGGCAC
TGGGGAGGGGTCACAGGGATGCCACCCGGGATCCTCTAGAGTCGACTGGTACCGATCGATGCTGGTAAGG
GTTTGGTCCACCCATCCCGGGAGTGCCCGGTCCTCGACGTCCATCTGTTCCCTAGCCCATGGCGGTCACC
ATGCTGGACGGGTGGGGGTGGCCGAAGGAGAGGCTGGAGGAGGGGTGGATGGGCGTCGGAGTGGGCAGGA
TGTGTCCGGAGTGGCTGAAGGGCGGGAGGTGGCCCACAGGTGCCATGTGTCCAGCCAGGGCAGCTGCACT
GAAGGGGGATGACTTCTCCTGAACATTGTGCAGCTTGTAGTAGAGGCCACAGGCGTTGCAGACAGGGTCC
CCGTTGGCGTTTCGGCGCCATAAGGTGGTGGTTGTCGTCTGACAATTTGCACAACAGGTGCCGGCTCTTC
TGGCGGCCGACAGTCTTCGCTTGGGCTTGATGAGTGGTCGGTTCTGCCCATTCATCTTGTGGTAGAGGCC
ACAGGCATTGCACAGGTAGTGGCCGGTGCCGTCCCGCCGCCAGAGAGGGGTGGCTGTGGCCCCACAGTTG
ACACACTCCCGGCCTTCTGAACAGGAACGAGCCTTGCTGCGCTGCTTAGGGGTGAAGCTGG
