[The description below was written by a language model from this plasmid's Addgene catalogue record.]
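Description:
pFLAG-GATA2-D377-415 is a mammalian expression plasmid built on the commercial pFLAG-CMV2 backbone (about 4.7 kb without insert). It is maintained in E. coli as a high-copy plasmid under ampicillin selection. The record lists no mammalian selection marker, and no feature table is provided, so details such as the replication origin and polyadenylation signal are not documented here. The backbone name and the use of a CMV promoter sequencing primer indicate that the insert is transcribed from the cytomegalovirus immediate-early promoter, a strong constitutive promoter widely used for transient expression in cultured mammalian cells.

The payload is an insert of roughly 2 kb encoding human GATA2, a zinc-finger transcription factor, carrying an internal deletion that removes amino acids 377 to 415. The coding sequence is fused to a FLAG epitope supplied by the backbone at the N terminus, which allows the mutant protein to be detected or immunoprecipitated with anti-FLAG antibodies regardless of how the deletion affects recognition by GATA2 antibodies. The insert was placed between the HindIII and EcoRV sites of the vector, and both sites were destroyed during cloning, so they cannot be used to release the fragment.

The associated publication concerns the interaction between GATA factors and C/EBP family transcription factors and its role in GATA-mediated suppression of adipocyte differentiation. This suggests that the construct serves as a deletion mutant for mapping which GATA2 regions are needed for that interaction or activity, although the record does not state the specific functional consequence of removing residues 377 to 415.
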