Addgene plasmid #1421: pFLAG-GATA2-D377-415
Depositing lab: Gokhan Hotamisligil. Depositing organization: Harvard School of Public Health. Publication: Interaction between GATA and the C/EBP family of transcription factors is critical in GATA-mediated suppression of adipocyte differentiation. Tong Q, Tsai J, Tan G, Dalgin G, Hotamisligil GS. Mol Cell Biol 2005 Jan;25(2):706-15. 10.1128/MCB.25.2.706-715.2005 PubMed 15632071.
Backbone
  Vector backbone: pFLAG-CMV2
  Backbone manufacturer: Sigma Aldrich
  Backbone size w/o insert (bp): 4700
  Vector type: Mammalian Expression
Growth in bacteria
  Bacterial resistance: Ampicillin, 100 μg/mL
  Growth temperature: 37°C
  Growth strain: DH5alpha
  Copy number: High Copy
Gene/Insert
  Gene/Insert name: GATA-2 (alt name: GATA2)
  Species: H. sapiens (human)
  Insert size (bp): 2050
  Mutation: deleted amino acids 377 to 415
  GenBank ID: M77810
  Entrez Gene: GATA2 (a.k.a. DCML, IMD21, MONOMAC, NFE1B)
  Tag / fusion protein: FLAG (N terminal on backbone)
  Cloning method: Restriction Enzyme; 5′ cloning site HindIII (destroyed during cloning); 3′ cloning site EcoRV (destroyed during cloning)
  Sequencing primers: 5′ CMV promoter
Terms and licenses: Academic/Nonprofit Terms; Industry Terms: Not Available to Industry
How to cite: pFLAG-GATA2-D377-415 was a gift from Gokhan Hotamisligil (Addgene plasmid # 1421 ; http://n2t.net/addgene:1421 ; RRID:Addgene_1421)
